>Addgene plasmid #162575 | pET21a Ec-iPGM-bio | addgene full sequence | sequence record 318923 | Addgene NGS Result
TAATACGACTCACTATAGGGGAATTGTGAGCGGATAACAATTCCCCTCTAGAAATAATTTTGTTTAACTT
TAAGAAGGAGATATACATATGGCTAGCATGACTGGTGGACAGCAAATGGGTCGCGGATCCATGTTGGTTT
CTAAAAAACCTATGGTACTGGTGATTCTGGATGGCTATGGCTATCGTGAAGAACAGCAGGATAACGCCAT
TTTTAGTGCTAAAACCCCGGTAATGGATGCACTGTGGGCCAATCGTCCGCATACCCTGATCGACGCTTCC
GGTCTGGAAGTCGGTCTGCCTGACCGTCAGATGGGTAACTCCGAAGTAGGCCACGTTAACCTGGGTGCCG
GCCGCATCGTGTATCAGGACCTGACTCGTCTGGACGTTGAAATCAAAGATCGCGCTTTCTTTGCTAATCC
AGTGCTGACTGGCGCGGTAGATAAAGCGAAAAACGCAGGTAAGGCAGTACACATTATGGGTCTGCTCTCC
GCAGGCGGCGTACACAGCCACGAAGATCACATCATGGCGATGGTAGAACTGGCAGCTGAACGCGGCGCAG
AAAAAATCTACCTGCACGCATTCCTTGACGGTCGCGACACCCCGCCGCGCAGTGCTGAATCCTCGCTGAA
AAAATTTGAAGAGAAATTTGCTGCGCTGGGTAAAGGCCGCGTAGCGTCCATCATTGGTCGTTACTACGCG
ATGGACCGCGATAACCGTTGGGATCGCGTTGAAAAAGCCTATGACCTGCTGACTCTGGCGCAGGGTGAGT
TCCAGGCCGATACTGCCGTTGCTGGTTTGCAGGCAGCTTATGCTCGCGACGAAAACGACGAGTTCGTGAA
AGCGACCGTTATTCGTGCAGAAGGTCAGCCAGATGCGGCAATGGAAGACGGCGATGCGCTGATTTTCATG
AACTTCCGTGCTGACCGCGCGCGCGAAATCACTCGTGCATTCGTAAACGCAGATTTCGACGGCTTCGCGC
GTAAGAAAGTGGTTAACGTCGATTTCGTGATGCTGACCGAATACGCCGCTGACATCAAAACTGCGGTTGC
TTACCCACCCGCTTCCCTGGTTAACACCTTCGGCGAGTGGATGGCGAAAAACGACAAAACTCAGTTGCGT
ATTTCCGAAACCGAAAAATATGCCCACGTTACTTTCTTCTTCAACGGTGGCGTAGAAGAGTCGTTCAAAG
GCGAAGATCGCATTCTGATCAACTCACCGAAAGTGGCTACCTACGATCTGCAACCGGAAATGAGCTCCGC
AGAGCTGACCGAAAAACTGGTTGCGGCAATCAAGAGCGGCAAATACGACACCATTATCTGTAACTATCCG
AACGGCGACATGGTAGGTCACACCGGGGTGATGGAAGCGGCGGTTAAAGCAGTTGAAGCGCTGGATCACT
GCGTGGAAGAAGTCGCGAAAGCGGTTGAGTCCGTGGGTGGACAACTGCTGATCACCGCTGACCACGGTAA
CGCTGAACAGATGCGCGATCCGGCAACGGGTCAGGCACACACGGCACACACCAACCTGCCAGTTCCGCTG
ATTTACGTTGGTGATAAGAACGTGAAAGCGGTTGCAGGCGGCAAACTTTCTGACATCGCGCCGACCATGT
TGTCGCTGATGGGTATGGAAATCCCGCAAGAGATGACTGGTAAGCCGCTGTTCATCGTGGAACTCGAGGG
TCTGAACGACATCTTCGAGGCTCAGAAAATCGAATGGCACGAATTAGTGCCTCGCGGAAGCGCTGCAGGG
CTCGAGCACCACCACCACCACCACTGAGATCCGGCTGCTAACAAAGCCCGAAAGGAAGCTGAGTTGGCTG
CTGCCACCGCTGAGCAATAACTAGCATAACCCCTTGGGGCCTCTAAACGGGTCTTGAGGGGTTTTTTGCT
GAAAGGAGGAACTATATCCGGATTGGCGAATGGG
[124 nt withheld, positions 1925-2048]
C
[91 nt withheld, positions 2050-2140]
A
[49 nt withheld, positions 2142-2190]
CCTTTGACGTTGGAGTCCACGTTCTTT
[37 nt withheld, positions 2218-2254]
ACCCTATCTCGGTCTATTCTTTTGATTTATAAGGGATTTTGCCGATTTCGGCCTATTGGTTAAAAAATGA
GCTGATTTAACAAAAATTTAACGCGAATTTTAACAAAATATTAACGCTTACAATTTAGGTGGCACTTTTC
GGGGAAATGTGCGCGGAACCCCTATTTGTTTATTTTTCTAAATACATTCAAATATGTATCCGCTCATGAG
ACAATAACCCTGATAAATGCTTCAATAATATTGAAAAAGGAAGAGTATGAGTATTCAACATTTCCGTGTC
GCCCTTATTCCCTTTTTTGCGGCATTTTGCCTTCCTGTTTTTGCTCACCCAGAAACGCTGGTGAAAGTAA
AAGATGCTGAAGATCAGTTGGGTGCACGAGTGGGTTACATCGAACTGGATCTCAACAGCGGTAAGATCCT
TGAGAGTTTTCGCCCCGAAGAACGTTTTCCAATGATGAGCACTTTTAAAGTTCTGCTATGTGGCGCGGTA
TTATCCCGTATTGACGCCGGGCAAGAGCAACTCGGTCGCCGCATACACTATTCTCAGAATGACTTGGTTG
AGTACTCACCAGTCACAGAAAAGCATCTTACGGATGGCATGACAGTAAGAGAATTATGCAGTGCTGCCAT
AACCATGAGTGATAACACTGCGGCCAACTTACTTCTGACAACGATCGGAGGACCGAAGGAGCTAACCGCT
TTTTTGCACAACATGGGGGATCATGTAACTCGCCTTGATCGTTGGGAACCGGAGCTGAATGAAGCCATAC
CAAACGACGAGCGTGACACCACGATGCCTGCAGCAATGGCAACAACGTTGCGCAAACTATTAACTGGCGA
ACTACTTACTCTAGCTTCCCGGCAACAATTAATAGACTGGATGGAGGCGGATAAAGTTGCAGGACCACTT
CTGCGCTCGGCCCTTCCGGCTGGCTGGTTTATTGCTGATAAATCTGGAGCCGGTGAGCGTGGGTCTCGCG
GTATCATTGCAGCACTGGGGCCAGATGGTAAGCCCTCCCGTATCGTAGTTATCTACACGACGGGGAGTCA
GGCAACTATGGATGAACGAAATAGACAGATCGCTGAGATAGGTGCCTCACTGATTAAGCATTGGTAACTG
TCAGACCAAGTTTACTCATATATACTTTAGATTGATTTAAAACTTCATTTTTAATTTAAAAGGATCTAGG
TGAAGATCCTTTTTGATAATCTCATGACCAAAATCCCTTAACGTGAGTTTTCGTTCCACTGAGCGTCAGA
CCCCGTAGAAAAGATCAAAGGATCTTCTTGAGATCCTTTTTTTCTGCGCGTAATCTGCTGCTTGCAAACA
AAAAAACCACCGCTACCAGCGGTGGTTTGTTTGCCGGATCAAGAGCTACCAACTCTTTTTCCGAAGGTAA
CTGGCTTCAGCAGAGCGCAGATACCAAATACTGTCCTTCTAGTGTAGCCGTAGTTAGGCCACCACTTCAA
GAACTCTGTAGCACCGCCTACATACCTCGCTCTGCTAATCCTGTTACCAGTGGCTGCTGCCAGTGGCGAT
AAGTCGTGTCTTACCGGGTTGGACTCAAGACGATAGTTACCGGATAAGGCGCAGCGGTCGGGCTGAACGG
GGGGTTCGTGCACACAGCCCAGCTTGGAGCGAACGACCTACACCGAACTGAGATACCTACAGCGTGAGCT
ATGAGAAAGCGCCACGCTTCCCGAAGGGAGAAAGGCGGACAGGTATCCGGTAAGCGGCAGGGTCGGAACA
GGAGAGCGCACGAGGGAGCTTCCAGGGGGAAACGCCTGGTATCTTTATAGTCCTGTCGGGTTTCGCCACC
TCTGACTTGAGCGTCGATTTTTGTGATGCTCGTCAGGGGGGCGGAGCCTATGGAAAAACGCCAGCAACGC
GGCCTTTTTACGGTTCCTGGCCTTTTGCTGGCCTTTTGCTCACATGTTCTTTCCTGCGTTATCCCCTGAT
TCTGTGGATAACCGTATTACCGCCTTTGAGTGAGCTGATACCGCTCGCCGCAGCCGAACGACCGAGCGCA
GCGAGTCAGTGAGCGAGGAAGCGGAAGAGCGCCTGATGCGGTATTTTCTCCTTACGCATCTGTGCGGTAT
TTCACACCGCAATGGTGCACTCTCAGTACAATCTGCTCTGATGCCGCATAGTTAAGCCAGTATACACTCC
GCTATCGCTACGTGACTGGGTCATGGCTGCGCCCCGACACCCGCCAACACCCGCTGACGCGCCCTGACGG
GCTTGTCTGCTCCCGGCATCCGCTTACAGACAAGCTGTGACCGTCTCCGGGAGCTGCATGTGTCAGAGGT
TTTCACCGTCATCACCGAAACGCGCGAGGCAGCTGCGGTAAAGCTCATCAGCGTGGTCGTGAAGCGATTC
ACAGATGTCTGCCTGTTCATCCGCGTCCAGCTCGTTGAGTTTCTCCAGAAGCGTTAATGTCTGGCTTCTG
ATAAAGCGGGCCATGTTAAGGGCGGTTTTTTCCTGTTTGGTCACTGATGCCTCCGTGTAAGGGGGATTTC
TGTTCATGGGGGTAATGATACCGATGAAACGAGAGAGGATGCTCACGATACGGGTTACTGATGATGAACA
TGCCCGGTTACTGGAACGTTGTGAGGGTAAACAACTGGCGGTATGGATGCGGCGGGACCAGAGAAAAATC
ACTCAGGGTCAATGCCAGCGCTTCGTTAATACAGATGTAGGTGTTCCACAGGGTAGCCAGCAGCATCCTG
CGATGCAGATCCGGAACATAATGGTGCAGGGCGCTGACTTCCGCGTTTCCAGACTTTACGAAACACGGAA
ACCGAAGACCATTCATGTTGTTGCTCAGGTCGCAGACGTTTTGCAGCAGCAGTCGCTTCACGTTCGCTCG
CGTATCGGTGATTCATTCTGCTAACCAGTAAGGCAACCCCGCCAGCCTAGCCGGGTCCTCAACGACAGGA
GCACGATCATGCGCACCCGTGGGGCCGCCATGCCGGCGATAATGGCCTGCTTCTCGCCGAAACGTTTGGT
GGCGGGACCAGTGACGAAGGCTTGAGCGAGGGCGTGCAAGATTCCGAATACCGCAAGCGACAGGCCGATC
ATCGTCGCGCTCCAGCGAAAGCGGTCCTCGCCGAAAATGACCCAGAGCGCTGCCGGCACCTGTCCTACGA
GTTGCATGATAAAGAAGACAGTCATAAGTGCGGCGACGATAGTCATGCCCCGCGCCCACCGGAAGGAGCT
GACTGGGTTGAAGGCTCTCAAGGGCATCGGTCGAGATCCCGGTGCCTAATGAGTGAGCTAACTTACATTA
ATTGCGTTGCGCTCACTGCCCGCTTTCCAGTCGGGAAACCTGTCGTGCCAGCTGCATTAATGAATCGGCC
AACGCGCGGGGAGAGGCGGTTTGCGTATTGGGCGCCAGGGTGGTTTTTCTTTTCACCAGTGAGACGGGCA
ACAGCTGATTGCCCTTCACCGCCTGGCCCTGAGAGAGTTGCAGCAAGCGGTCCACGCTGGTTTGCCCCAG
CAGGCGAAAATCCTGTTTGATGGTGGTTAACGGCGGGATATAACATGAGCTGTCTTCGGTATCGTCGTAT
CCCACTACCGAGATATCCGCACCAACGCGCAGCCCGGACTCGGTAATGGCGCGCATTGCGCCCAGCGCCA
TCTGATCGTTGGCAACCAGCATCGCAGTGGGAACGATGCCCTCATTCAGCATTTGCATGGTTTGTTGAAA
ACCGGACATGGCACTCCAGTCGCCTTCCCGTTCCGCTATCGGCTGAATTTGATTGCGAGTGAGATATTTA
TGCCAGCCAGCCAGACGCAGACGCGCCGAGACAGAACTTAATGGGCCCGCTAACAGCGCGATTTGCTGGT
GACCCAATGCGACCAGATGCTCCACGCCCAGTCGCGTACCGTCTTCATGGGAGAAAATAATACTGTTGAT
GGGTGTCTGGTCAGAGACATCAAGAAATAACGCCGGAACATTAGTGCAGGCAGCTTCCACAGCAATGGCA
TCCTGGTCATCCAGCGGATAGTTAATGATCAGCCCACTGACGCGTTGCGCGAGAAGATTGTGCACCGCCG
CTTTACAGGCTTCGACGCCGCTTCGTTCTACCATCGACACCACCACGCTGGCACCCAGTTGATCGGCGCG
AGATTTAATCGCCGCGACAATTTGCGACGGCGCGTGCAGGGCCAGACTGGAGGTGGCAACGCCAATCAGC
AACGACTGTTTGCCCGCCAGTTGTTGTGCCACGCGGTTGGGAATGTAATTCAGCTCCGCCATCGCCGCTT
CCACTTTTTCCCGCGTTTTCGCAGAAACGTGGCTGGCCTGGTTCACCACGCGGGAAACGGTCTGATAAGA
GACACCGGCATACTCTGCGACATCGTATAACGTTACTGGTTTCACATTCACCACCCTGAATTGACTCTCT
TCCGGGCGCTATCATGCCATACCGCGAAAGGTTTTGCGCCATTCGATGGTGTCCGGGATCTCGACGCTCT
CCCTTATGCGACTCCTGCATTAGGAAGCAGCCCAGTAGTAGGTTGAGGCCGTTGAGCACCGCCGCCGCAA
GGAATGGTGCATGCAAGGAGATGGCGCCCAACAGTCCCCCGGCCACGGGGCCTGCCACCATACCCACGCC
GAAACAAGCGCTCATGAGCCCGAAGTGGCGAGCCCGATCTTCCCCATCGGTGATGTCGGCGATATAGGCG
CCAGCAACCGCACCTGTGGCGCCGGTGATGCCGGCCACGATGCGTCCGGCGTAGAGGATCGAGATCTCGA
TCCCGCGAAAT
Features (pLannotate 1.2.2; 21 found; start..end, strand, type, name):
      1..19      +  promoter       T7 promoter: promoter for bacteriophage T7 RNA polymerase
     20..44      +  protein_bind   lac operator: The lac repressor binds to the lac operator to inhibit transcription in E. coli. This inhibition can be relieved by adding lactose or isopropyl-β-D-thiogalactopyranoside (IPTG). lac repressor encoded by lacI
     59..81      +  RBS            RBS: efficient ribosome binding site from bacteriophage T7 gene 10 (Olins and Rangwala, 1989)
     89..121     +  CDS            T7 tag (gene 10 leader): leader peptide from bacteriophage T7 gene 10 promotes efficient translation in E. coli
    131..1672    +  CDS            gpmI: GPMI_ECOLI - Also known as pgmI, yibO. Experimental evidence at protein level: Swiss-Prot protein existence level 1. Catalyzes the interconversion of 2-phosphoglycerate (2-PGA) and 3-phosphoglycerate (3-PGA). From Escherichia coli (strain K12).
   1682..1723    +  CDS            AviTag™ (fragment): peptide tag that allows for enzymatic biotinylation
   1757..1774    +  CDS            9xHis (fragment): 9xHis affinity tag
   1784..1833    +  CDS            SET1 (fragment): solubility-enhancement tag derived from T7 phage gene 10B
   1841..1888    +  terminator     T7 terminator: transcription terminator for bacteriophage T7 RNA polymerase
   1925..2353    +  rep_origin     f1 ori (sequence partly withheld): f1 bacteriophage origin of replication; arrow indicates direction of (+) strand synthesis
   2406..2510    +  promoter       AmpR promoter: bla
   2511..3371    +  CDS            AmpR: β-lactamase; bla; confers resistance to ampicillin, carbenicillin, and related antibiotics
   3542..4130    +  rep_origin     ori: high-copy-number ColE1/pMB1/pBR322/pUC origin of replication
   4316..4455    -  misc_feature   bom: basis of mobility region from pBR322
   4557..4748    -  CDS            rop: Rop protein, which maintains plasmids at low copy number; rop
   4765..5145    +  CDS            YPB1_ECOLX: Protein predicted: Swiss-Prot protein existence level 4. From Escherichia coli.
   5217..5508    -  CDS            TcR (fragment): tetracycline efflux protein; tet; confers resistance to tetracycline
   5523..5544    -  protein_bind   CAP binding site: CAP binding activates transcription in the presence of cAMP. E. coli catabolite activator protein
   5557..6639    -  CDS            lacI: lac repressor; lacI; The lac repressor binds to the lac operator to inhibit transcription in E. coli. This inhibition can be relieved by adding lactose or isopropyl-β-D-thiogalactopyranoside (IPTG).
   6640..6717    -  promoter       lacI promoter: lacI
   6725..7004    -  CDS            TcR (fragment): tetracycline efflux protein; tet; confers resistance to tetracycline
