[The description below was written by a language model from this plasmid's Addgene catalogue record and pLannotate feature annotations shown in this document.]
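Description:
pET21a Ec-iPGM-bio is a bacterial expression plasmid built on the Novagen pET21a backbone for T7-driven production of *E. coli* cofactor-independent phosphoglycerate mutase (iPGM, gene gpmI), the enzyme that interconverts 2- and 3-phosphoglycerate. The plasmid is about 7 kb and is maintained through a ColE1/pBR322-type origin with the adjacent bom and rop elements. Selection is by ampicillin via the β-lactamase gene. An f1 origin is also present, and the short tetracycline-resistance fragments and the predicted ORF annotated in the backbone appear to be pBR322-derived remnants rather than functional markers.

The expression cassette consists of a T7 promoter followed by a lac operator, the T7 gene 10 ribosome binding site and the T7 terminator. A backbone-encoded lacI gene supplies repressor, so transcription needs a host that provides T7 RNA polymerase and is inducible with IPTG. The insert was cloned between BamHI and XhoI, placing the gpmI coding sequence in frame after the backbone's N-terminal T7 tag (gene 10 leader). Downstream of the enzyme lies an AviTag-type biotinylation sequence, which is a substrate for enzymatic, site-specific biotinylation. The record also lists a thrombin cleavage site, not separately annotated in the feature table, followed by the backbone's C-terminal 6His tag; the annotation software labels this tag as a fragment of a 9xHis tag. The short "SET1" fragment just before the terminator is probably an incidental match to T7-derived backbone sequence.

The His tag allows metal-affinity purification, and the biotin handle allows the enzyme to be immobilised or captured on streptavidin. The associated publications study the binding of ipglycermide cyclic peptide inhibitors to phosphoglycerate mutases, an application such a tagged enzyme would suit.
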