Addgene plasmid #162575: pET21a Ec-iPGM-bio
Purpose: Expresses E. coli iPGM containing a C-terminal biotinylation site and His tag
Depositing lab: James Inglese. Depositing organization: National Center for Advancing Translational Sciences (NCATS). Publication: Structure-activity relationship of ipglycermide binding to phosphoglycerate mutases. Wiedmann M, Dranchak PK, Aitha M, Queme B, Collmus CD, Kashipathy MM, Kanter L, Lamy L, Rogers JM, Tao D, Battaile KP, Rai G, Lovell S, Suga H, Inglese J. J Biol Chem. 2021 Apr 1:100628. doi: 10.1016/j.jbc.2021.100628. PubMed 33812994.
Backbone
  Vector backbone: pET21a
  Backbone manufacturer: Novagen
  Backbone size w/o insert (bp): 5443
  Total vector size (bp): 7029
  Vector type: Bacterial Expression
Growth in bacteria
  Bacterial resistance: Ampicillin, 100 μg/mL
  Growth temperature: 37°C
  Growth strain: DH5alpha
  Copy number: High Copy
Gene/Insert
  Gene/Insert name: E. coli iPGM bio-6His (alt name: Ec iPGM bio)
  Species: E. coli
  Insert size (bp): 1626
  GenBank ID: UniProtKB - P37689 (GPMI_ECOLI)
  Promoter: T7
  Tag / fusion protein: T7 tag (N terminal on backbone); biotinylation sequence (C terminal on insert); thrombin cleavage site (C terminal on insert); 6His tag (C terminal on backbone)
  Cloning method: Restriction Enzyme; 5′ cloning site BamH1 (not destroyed); 3′ cloning site Xho1 (not destroyed)
  Sequencing primers: 5′ T7 promotor primer #69348-3; 3′ T7 terminator primer #69337-3
Terms and licenses: Academic/Nonprofit Terms; Industry Terms: Not Available to Industry
Depositor comments: See also van Neer et al. (2022) "Serum-Stable and Selective Backbone-N-Methylated Cyclic Peptides That Inhibit Prokaryotic Glycolytic Mutases" ACS Chem Biol. PMID 35904259; doi: https://doi.org/10.1021/acschembio.2c00403.
How to cite: pET21a Ec-iPGM-bio was a gift from James Inglese (Addgene plasmid # 162575 ; http://n2t.net/addgene:162575 ; RRID:Addgene_162575)
